Addgene plasmid #63495: pFusB3-10
Purpose: Encodes RVD positions 13-15 in TALEN assembly
Depositing lab: Stephen Ekker. Depositing organization: Mayo Foundation for Medical Education and Research. Publication: FusX: A rapid one-step TALE assembly system for genome science. Ma AC, McNulty MS, Tanya PL, Jarryd CM, Martinez-Galvez G, Argue DP, Lee HB, Urban MD, Bullard CE, Blackburn PR, Man TK, Clark KJ, Ekker SC. Hum Gene Ther. 2016 Jun;27(6):451-63. doi: 10.1089/hum.2015.172 PubMed 26854857.
Backbone
  Vector backbone: FusB3
  Backbone size w/o insert (bp): 2991
  Vector type: TALEN
Growth in bacteria
  Bacterial resistance: Spectinomycin, 50 μg/mL
  Growth temperature: 37°C
  Growth strain: DH5alpha
  Copy number: High Copy
Gene/Insert
  Gene/Insert name: NI NN HD (alt name: B3_AGC)
  Species: Synthetic
  Mutation: none
  Cloning method: Restriction Enzyme; 5′ cloning site BsaI (destroyed during cloning); 3′ cloning site BsaI (destroyed during cloning)
  Sequencing primers: 5′ pCR8_F1; 3′ pCR8_R1
Terms and licenses: Academic/Nonprofit Terms; Industry Terms: Not Available to Industry
How to cite: pFusB3-10 was a gift from Stephen Ekker (Addgene plasmid # 63495 ; http://n2t.net/addgene:63495 ; RRID:Addgene_63495)
