[The description below was written by a language model from this plasmid's Addgene catalogue record.]
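Description:
pFusB3-10 is a library component plasmid from the FusX system, a one-step method for assembling TALE repeat arrays used to build TALENs and related programmable DNA-binding proteins. It is built on the FusB3 backbone (about 3 kb without insert), is maintained as a high-copy plasmid in standard E. coli cloning strains, and is selected with spectinomycin. The record does not include a feature table, so the origin of replication and other backbone elements are not specified. The listed sequencing primers carry pCR8-type names, which hints at a related backbone but does not establish it.

The insert is a synthetic, preassembled trimer of TALE repeats carrying the repeat-variable diresidues NI, NN and HD, also recorded as B3_AGC. Under the standard TALE code, NI recognises A, NN recognises G (with some affinity for A) and HD recognises C, so this module specifies the trinucleotide AGC. It is designated to occupy RVD positions 13 to 15 of the final array. The trimer was cloned through BsaI sites that were destroyed in the process, consistent with Golden Gate-style assembly using a type IIS enzyme.

In use, the plasmid is one member of a set covering the possible three-RVD combinations at this position. A user picks the module matching the target sequence at each position and combines them in a single reaction to generate a full-length TALE array in a receiving vector. The plasmid has no recorded expression function of its own; no promoter, tag or reporter is listed, and it serves purely as a building block for genome-editing reagents.
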