>Addgene plasmid #63495 | pFusB3-10 | depositor partial sequence | sequence record 105508 | pFUSB3_AGC
AGTCTTAAGCGTCTCATGGCCTGACCCCGGACCAAGTGGTGGCTATCGCCAGCAACATTGGCGGCAAGCA
AGCGCTCGAAACGGTGCAGCGGCTGTTGCCGGTGCTGTGCCAGGACCATGGCCTGACCCCGGACCAAGTG
GTGGCTATCGCCAGCAACAATGGCGGCAAGCAAGCGCTCGAAACGGTGCAGCGGCTGTTGCCGGTGCTGT
GCCAGGACCATGGCCTGACTCCGGACCAAGTGGTGGCTATCGCCAGCCACGATGGCGGCAAGCAAGCGCT
CGAAACGGTGCAGCGGCTGTTGCCGGTGCTGTGCCAGGACCATGGCCTGACCCCGGACCAAGTGGTGGCT
ATCGAGACGTC
