>Addgene plasmid #63495 | pFusB3-10 | depositor partial sequence | sequence record 105509 | FusB3
CGTCTCATGGCCTGACCCCGGACCAAGTGGTGGCTATCGAGACCGGCGCCGCTACAGGGCGCGTCCCATT
CGCCATTCAGGCTGCGCAACTGTTGGGAAGGGCGATCGGTGCGGGCCTCTTCGCTATTACGCCAGCTGGC
GAAAGGGGGATGTGCTGCAAGGCGATTAAGTTGGGTAACGCCAGGGTTTTCCCAGTCACGACGTTGTAAA
ACGACGGCCAGTGAGCGCGCGTAATACGACTCACTATAGGGCGAATTGGGTACCGGGCCCCCCCTCGAGG
TCCTCCAGCTTTTGTTCCCTTTAGTGAGGGTTAATTGCGCGCTTGGCGTAATCATGGTCATAGCTGTTTC
CTGTGTGAAATTGTTATCCGCTCACAATTCCACACAACATACGAGCCGGAAGCATAAAGTGTAAAGCCTG
GGGTGCCTAATGAGTGAGCTAACTCACATTAATTGCGTTGCGCTCACTGCCCGCTTTCCACCGGTGGTCT
CGCCAGGACCATGGCCTGACCCCGGACCAAGTGGTGGCTATCGAGACGTCTAGACCAGCCAGGACAGAAA
TGCCTCGACTTCGCTGCTACCCAAGGTTGCCGGGTGACGCACACCGTGGAAACGGATGAAGGCACGAACC
CAGTGGACATAAGCCTGTTCGGTTCGTAAGCTGTAATGCAAGTAGCGTATGCGCTCACGCAACTGGTCCA
GAACCTTGACCGAACGCAGCGGTGGTAACGGCGCAGTGGCGGTTTTCATGGCTTGTTATGACTGTTTTTT
TGGGGTACAGTCTATGCCTCGGGCATCCAAGCAGCAAGCGCGTTACGCCGTGGGTCGATGTTTGATGTTA
TGGAGCAGCAACGATGTTACGCAGCAGGGCAGTCGCCCTAAAACAAAGTTAAACATTATGAGGGAAGCGG
TGATCGCCGAAGTATCGACTCAACTATCAGAGGTAGTTGGCGTCATCGAGCGCCATCTCGAACCGACGTT
GCTGGCCGTACATTTGTACGGCTCCGCAGTGGATGGCGGCCTGAAGCCACACAGTGATATTGATTTGCTG
GTTACGGTGACCGTAAGGCTTGATGAAACAACGCGGCGAGCTTTGATCAACGACCTTTTGGAAACTTCGG
CTTCCCCTGGAGAGAGCGAGATTCTCCGCGCTGTAGAAGTCACCATTGTTGTGCACGACGACATCATTCC
GTGGCGTTATCCAGCTAAGCGCGAACTGCAATTTGGAGAATGGCAGCGCAATGACATTCTTGCAGGTATC
TTCGAGCCAGCCACGATCGACATTGATCTGGCTATCTTGCTGACAAAAGCAAGAGAACATAGCGTTGCCT
TGGTAGGTCCAGCGGCGGAGGAACTCTTTGATCCGGTTCCTGAACAGGATCTATTTGAGGCGCTAAATGA
AACCTTAACGCTATGGAACTCGCCGCCCGACTGGGCTGGCGATGAGCGAAATGTAGTGCTTACGTTGTCC
CGCATTTGGTACAGCGCAGTAACCGGCAAAATCGCGCCGAAGGATGTCGCTGCCGACTGGGCAATGGAGC
GCCTGCCGGCCCAGTATCAGCCCGTCATACTTGAAGCTAGACAGGCTTATCTTGGACAAGAAGAAGATCG
CTTGGCCTCGCGCGCAGATCAGTTGGAAGAATTTGTCCACTACGTGAAAGGCGAGATCACCAAGGTAGTC
GGCAAATAACCCTCGAGCCACCCATGACCAAAATCCCTTAACGTGAGTTACGCGTCGTTCCACTGAGCGT
CAGACCCCGTAGAAAAGATCAAAGGATCTTCTTGAGATCCTTTTTTTCTGCGCGTAATCTGCTGCTTGCA
AACAAAAAAACCACCGCTACCAGCGGTGGTTTGTTTGCCGGATCAAGAGCTACCAACTCTTTTTCCGAAG
GTAACTGGCTTCAGCAGAGCGCAGATACCAAATACTGTCCTTCTAGTGTAGCCGTAGTTAGGCCACCACT
TCAAGAACTCTGTAGCACCGCCTACATACCTCGCTCTGCTAATCCTGTTACCAGTGGCTGCTGCCAGTGG
CGATAAGTCGTGTCTTACCGGGTTGGACTCAAGACGATAGTTACCGGATAAGGCGCAGCGGTCGGGCTGA
ACGGGGGGTTCGTGCACACAGCCCAGCTTGGAGCGAACGACCTACACCGAACTGAGATACCTACAGCGTG
AGCATTGAGAAAGCGCCACGCTTCCCGAAGGGAGAAAGGCGGACAGGTATCCGGTAAGCGGCAGGGTCGG
AACAGGAGAGCGCACGAGGGAGCTTCCAGGGGGAAACGCCTGGTATCTTTATAGTCCTGTCGGGTTTCGC
CACCTCTGACTTGAGCGTCGATTTTTGTGATGCTCGTCAGGGGGGCGGAGCCTATGGAAAAACGCCAGCA
ACGCGGCCTTTTTACGGTTCCTGGCCTTTTGCTGGCCTTTTGCTCACATGTTCTTTCCTGCGTTATCCCC
TGATTCTGTGGATAACCGTATTACCGCCTTTGAGTGAGCTGATACCGCTCGCCGCAGCCGAACGACCGAG
CGCAGCGAGTCAGTGAGCGAGGAAGCGGAAGAGCGCCCAATACGCAAACCGCCTCTCCCCGCGCGTTGGC
CGATTCATTAATGCAGCTGGCACGACAGGTTTCCCGACTGGAAAGCGGGCAGTGAGCGCAACGCAATTAA
TACGCGTACCGCTAGCCAGGAAGAGTTTGTAGAAACGCAAAAAGGCCATCCGTCAGGATGGCCTTCTGCT
TAGTTTGATGCCTGGCAGTTTATGGCGGGCGTCCTGCCCGCCACCCTCCGGGCCGTTGCTTCACAACGTT
CAAATCCGCTCCCGGCGGATTTGTCCTACTCAGGAGAGCGTTCACCGACAAACAACAGATAAAACGAAAG
GCCCAGTCTTCCGACTGAGCCTTTCGTTTTATTTGATGCCTGGCAGTTCCCTACTCTCGCGTTAACGCTA
GCATGGATGTTTTCCCAGTCACGACGTTGTAAAACGACGGCCAGTCTTAAG
