>Addgene plasmid #63495 | pFusB3-10 | addgene partial sequence | sequence record 116273 | pCR8_R1 5'-cgaaccgaacaggcttatgt-3'
GGTGTGCGTCACCCGGCAACCTTGGGTAGCAGCGAAGTCGAGGCATTTCTGTCCTGGCTGGTCTAGACGT
CTCGATAGCCACCACTTGGTCCGGGGTCAGGCCATGGTCCTGGCACAGCACCGGCAACAGCCGCTGCACC
GTTTCGAGCGCTTGCTTGCCGCCATCGTGGCTGGCGATAGCCACCACTTGGTCCGGAGTCAGGCCATGGT
CCTGGCACAGCACCGGCAACAGCCGCTGCACCGTTTCGAGCGCTTGCTTGCCGCCATTGTTGCTGGCGAT
AGCCACCACTTGGTCCGGGGTCAGGCCATGGTCCTGGCACAGCACCGGCAACAGCCGCTGCACCGTTTCG
AGCGCTTGCTTGCCGCCAATGTTGCTGGCGATAGCCACCACTTGGTCCGGGGTCAGGCCATGAGACGCTT
AAGACTGGCCGTCGTTTTACAACGTCGTGACTGGGAAAACATCCATGCTAGCGTTAACGCGAGAGTAGGG
AACTGCCAGGCATCAAATAAAACGAAAGGCTCAGTCGGAAGACTGGGCCTTTCGTTTTATCTGTTGTTTG
TCGGTGAACGCTCTCCTGAGTAGGACAAATCCGCCGGGAGCGGATTTGAACGTTGTGAAGCAACGGCCCG
GAGGGTGGCGGGCAGGACGCCCGCCATAAACTGCCAGGCATCAAACTAAGCAGAAGGCCATCCTGACGGA
TGGCCTTTTTGCGTTTCTACAAACTCTTCCTGGCTAGCGGTACGCGTATTAATTGCGTTGCGCTCACTGC
CCGCTTTCCA
